>Addgene plasmid #131903 | pDONR221_SLC22A4 | addgene full sequence | sequence record 259255 | Addgene NGS Result
CTTTCCTGCGTTATCCCCTGATTCTGTGGATAACCGTATTACCGCCTTTGAGTGAGCTGATACCGCTCGC
CGCAGCCGAACGACCGAGCGCAGCGAGTCAGTGAGCGAGGAAGCGGAAGAGCGCCCAATACGCAAACCGC
CTCTCCCCGCGCGTTGGCCGATTCATTAATGCAGCTGGCACGACAGGTTTCCCGACTGGAAAGCGGGCAG
TGAGCGCAACGCAATTAATACGCGTACCGCTAGCCAGGAAGAGTTTGTAGAAACGCAAAAAGGCCATCCG
TCAGGATGGCCTTCTGCTTAGTTTGATGCCTGGCAGTTTATGGCGGGCGTCCTGCCCGCCACCCTCCGGG
CCGTTGCTTCACAACGTTCAAATCCGCTCCCGGCGGATTTGTCCTACTCAGGAGAGCGTTCACCGACAAA
CAACAGATAAAACGAAAGGCCCAGTCTTCCGACTGAGCCTTTCGTTTTATTTGATGCCTGGCAGTTCCCT
ACTCTCGCGTTAACGCTAGCATGGATGTTTTCCCAGTCACGACGTTGTAAAACGACGGCCAGTCTTAAGC
TCGGGCCCCAAATAATGATTTTATTTTGACTGATAGTGACCTGTTCGTTGCAACACATTGATGAGCAATG
CTTTTTTATAATGCCAACTTTGTACAAAAAAGCAGGCTCCACCATGCGGGACTACGATGAAGTGATCGCC
TTTCTGGGCGAGTGGGGCCCTTTCCAGAGACTGATCTTCTTTCTGCTGTCTGCCAGCATCATCCCAAACG
GCTTTAATGGCATGTCTGTAGTATTTCTTGCAGGAACCCCTGAGCACAGGTGCAGAGTGCCAGACGCAGC
AAACCTGAGCTCCGCCTGGAGGAACAATAGCGTGCCACTGAGGCTGCGCGATGGCAGAGAGGTGCCCCAC
TCCTGTTCTCGGTATAGACTGGCCACAATCGCCAATTTTTCCGCCCTGGGACTGGAGCCAGGAAGGGACG
TGGATCTGGGACAGCTGGAGCAGGAGTCTTGCCTGGACGGCTGGGAGTTCTCTCAGGACGTGTACCTGAG
CACCGTGGTGACAGAGTGGAACCTGGTGTGCGAGGACAATTGGAAGGTGCCCCTGACCACATCTCTGTTC
TTTGTGGGCGTGCTGCTGGGCTCTTTTGTGAGCGGCCAGCTGAGCGATCGGTTTGGCAGAAAGAACGTGC
TGTTCGCCACCATGGCCGTGCAGACAGGCTTCAGCTTTCTGCAGATCTTCAGCATCTCCTGGGAGATGTT
CACCGTGCTGTTTGTGATCGTGGGCATGGGCCAGATCTCCAATTATGTGGTGGCCTTTATCCTGGGCACA
GAGATCCTGGGCAAGTCCGTGAGGATCATCTTCTCTACCCTGGGCGTGTGCACATTCTTTGCCGTGGGCT
ACATGCTGCTGCCTCTGTTCGCCTACTTCATCAGGGACTGGAGGATGCTGCTGCTGGCCCTGACCGTGCC
AGGCGTGCTGTGCGTGCCACTGTGGTGGTTTATCCCCGAGAGCCCTAGGTGGCTGATCTCCCAGCGGAGA
TTCCGCGAGGCCGAGGATATCATCCAGAAGGCCGCCAAGATGAACAATATCGCCGTGCCTGCCGTGATCT
TCGACTCCGTGGAGGAGCTGAACCCACTGAAGCAGCAGAAGGCCTTCATCCTGGATCTGTTTAGGACCCG
CAATATCGCCATCATGACAATCATGTCTCTGCTGCTGTGGATGCTGACCTCTGTGGGCTACTTTGCCCTG
AGCCTGGACGCCCCAAACCTGCACGGCGATGCCTACCTGAATTGCTTCCTGAGCGCCCTGATCGAGATCC
CCGCCTATATCACCGCCTGGCTGCTGCTGAGGACACTGCCTAGGCGCTACATCATCGCAGCCGTGCTGTT
TTGGGGAGGAGGCGTGCTGCTGTTCATCCAGCTGGTGCCCGTGGACTACTATTTTCTGAGCATCGGCCTG
GTCATGCTGGGCAAGTTCGGCATCACATCCGCCTTTTCTATGCTGTACGTGTTCACCGCCGAGCTGTATC
CTACACTGGTGAGGAACATGGCAGTGGGAGTGACCAGCACAGCATCCAGGGTGGGATCCATCATCGCACC
ATACTTCGTGTATCTGGGCGCCTACAATCGCATGCTGCCCTATATCGTGATGGGCAGCCTGACCGTGCTG
ATCGGCATCCTGACACTGTTCTTTCCCGAGTCCCTGGGCATGACCCTGCCTGAGACACTGGAGCAGATGC
AGAAGGTGAAGTGGTTTCGGTCCGGCAAGAAGACCAGAGATTCTATGGAGACAGAGGAGAACCCCAAGGT
GCTGATCACCGCCTTCGACCCAGCTTTCTTGTACAAAGTTGGCATTATAAGAAAGCATTGCTTATCAATT
TGTTGCAACGAACAGGTCACTATCAGTCAAAATAAAATCATTATTTGCCATCCAGCTGATATCCCCTATA
GTGAGTCGTATTACATGGTCATAGCTGTTTCCTGGCAGCTCTGGCCCGTGTCTCAAAATCTCTGATGTTA
CATTGCACAAGATAAAAATATATCATCATGAACAATAAAACTGTCTGCTTACATAAACAGTAATACAAGG
GGTGTTATGAGCCATATTCAACGGGAAACGTCGAGGCCGCGATTAAATTCCAACATGGATGCTGATTTAT
ATGGGTATAAATGGGCTCGCGATAATGTCGGGCAATCAGGTGCGACAATCTATCGCTTGTATGGGAAGCC
CGATGCGCCAGAGTTGTTTCTGAAACATGGCAAAGGTAGCGTTGCCAATGATGTTACAGATGAGATGGTC
AGACTAAACTGGCTGACGGAATTTATGCCTCTTCCGACCATCAAGCATTTTATCCGTACTCCTGATGATG
CATGGTTACTCACCACTGCGATCCCCGGAAAAACAGCATTCCAGGTATTAGAAGAATATCCTGATTCAGG
TGAAAATATTGTTGATGCGCTGGCAGTGTTCCTGCGCCGGTTGCATTCGATTCCTGTTTGTAATTGTCCT
TTTAACAGCGATCGCGTATTTCGTCTCGCTCAGGCGCAATCACGAATGAATAACGGTTTGGTTGATGCGA
GTGATTTTGATGACGAGCGTAATGGCTGGCCTGTTGAACAAGTCTGGAAAGAAATGCATAAACTTTTGCC
ATTCTCACCGGATTCAGTCGTCACTCATGGTGATTTCTCACTTGATAACCTTATTTTTGACGAGGGGAAA
TTAATAGGTTGTATTGATGTTGGACGAGTCGGAATCGCAGACCGATACCAGGATCTTGCCATCCTATGGA
ACTGCCTCGGTGAGTTTTCTCCTTCATTACAGAAACGGCTTTTTCAAAAATATGGTATTGATAATCCTGA
TATGAATAAATTGCAGTTTCATTTGATGCTCGATGAGTTTTTCTAATCAGAATTGGTTAATTGGTTGTAA
CACTGGCAGAGCATTACGCTGACTTGACGGGACGGCGCAAGCTCATGACCAAAATCCCTTAACGTGAGTT
ACGCGTCGTTCCACTGAGCGTCAGACCCCGTAGAAAAGATCAAAGGATCTTCTTGAGATCCTTTTTTTCT
GCGCGTAATCTGCTGCTTGCAAACAAAAAAACCACCGCTACCAGCGGTGGTTTGTTTGCCGGATCAAGAG
CTACCAACTCTTTTTCCGAAGGTAACTGGCTTCAGCAGAGCGCAGATACCAAATACTGTTCTTCTAGTGT
AGCCGTAGTTAGGCCACCACTTCAAGAACTCTGTAGCACCGCCTACATACCTCGCTCTGCTAATCCTGTT
ACCAGTGGCTGCTGCCAGTGGCGATAAGTCGTGTCTTACCGGGTTGGACTCAAGACGATAGTTACCGGAT
AAGGCGCAGCGGTCGGGCTGAACGGGGGGTTCGTGCACACAGCCCAGCTTGGAGCGAACGACCTACACCG
AACTGAGATACCTACAGCGTGAGCTATGAGAAAGCGCCACGCTTCCCGAAGGGAGAAAGGCGGACAGGTA
TCCGGTAAGCGGCAGGGTCGGAACAGGAGAGCGCACGAGGGAGCTTCCAGGGGGAAACGCCTGGTATCTT
TATAGTCCTGTCGGGTTTCGCCACCTCTGACTTGAGCGTCGATTTTTGTGATGCTCGTCAGGGGGGCGGA
GCCTATGGAAAAACGCCAGCAACGCGGCCTTTTTACGGTTCCTGGCCTTTTGCTGGCCTTTTGCTCACAT
GTT
Features (pLannotate 1.2.2; 10 found; start..end, strand, type, name):
    121..213     +  CDS            lacI (fragment): lac repressor; lacI; The lac repressor binds to the lac operator to inhibit transcription in E. coli. This inhibition can be relieved by adding lactose or isopropyl-β-D-thiogalactopyranoside (IPTG).
    268..295     -  terminator     rrnB T2 terminator: transcription terminator T2 from the E. coli rrnB gene
    427..470     +  terminator     rrnB T1 terminator: Escherichia coli rrnB; transcription terminator T1 from the E. coli rrnB gene
    517..553     -  CDS            lacZα (fragment): LacZα fragment of β-galactosidase; lacZ fragment
    569..668     +  protein_bind   attL1: mutant version of attL; recombination site for the Gateway® LR reaction LR Clonase™
    674..2326    +  CDS            SLC22A4: S22A4_HUMAN - Also known as ETT, OCTN1, UT2H. Experimental evidence at protein level: Swiss-Prot protein existence level 1. Sodium-ion dependent, low affinity carnitine transporter. Probably transports one sodium ion with one molecule of carnitine. Also transports organic cations such as tetraethylammonium (TEA) without the involvement of sodium. Relative uptake activity ratio of carnitine to TEA is 1.78. A key substrate of this transporter seems to be ergothioneine (ET). From Homo sapiens (Human).
   2328..2427    -  protein_bind   attL2: mutant version of attL; recombination site for the Gateway® LR reaction LR Clonase™
   2445..2463    -  promoter       T7 promoter: promoter for bacteriophage T7 RNA polymerase
   2597..3406    +  CDS            KanR: aminoglycoside phosphotransferase; aph(3')-Ia; confers resistance to kanamycin in bacteria or G418 (Geneticin®) in eukaryotes
   3553..4141    +  rep_origin     ori: high-copy-number ColE1/pMB1/pBR322/pUC origin of replication
