[The description below was written by a language model from this plasmid's Addgene catalogue record and pLannotate feature annotations shown in this document.]
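Description:
pDONR221_SLC22A4 is a Gateway entry clone built on the pDONR221 backbone, carrying a codon-optimized open reading frame for human SLC22A4 (also known as OCTN1). It belongs to a large collection of solute carrier clones assembled to support transporter research and drug discovery. The plasmid is about 4.2 kb in the sequenced record, is propagated in E. coli from a high-copy ColE1/pUC-type origin, and is selected with kanamycin through an aminoglycoside phosphotransferase gene (KanR).

The 1,653 bp SLC22A4 coding sequence sits between attL1 and attL2, the recombination sites recognized in the Gateway LR reaction. This allows the ORF to be transferred directionally into any attR-containing destination vector, which then supplies the promoter, tags and selection markers. Although the catalogue lists the vector type as mammalian expression, the feature table shows no eukaryotic promoter or polyadenylation signal, so the plasmid serves as a shuttle for subcloning rather than as an expression construct. The rrnB T1 and T2 terminators lie upstream of the attL1 site, where they insulate the insert from read-through transcription in bacteria. A T7 promoter lies beyond attL2, pointing back toward the insert, and M13 forward and reverse primer sites are used for sequence verification. The short lacI and lacZα fragments annotated upstream are backbone remnants without a functional role.

The encoded protein is an organic cation/carnitine transporter, annotated as a sodium-dependent, low-affinity carnitine carrier that also moves organic cations such as tetraethylammonium. Ergothioneine is thought to be a key substrate. Typical use is to generate custom expression vectors for functional studies of this transporter.
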