Addgene plasmid #131903: pDONR221_SLC22A4
Purpose: Gateway entry clone with codon-optimized ORF sequence for subcloning into custom expression vectors
Depositing lab: RESOLUTE Consortium & Giulio Superti-Furga. Depositing organization: CeMM Research Center for Molecular Medicine. Publication: The RESOLUTE consortium: unlocking SLC transporters for drug discovery. Superti-Furga G, Lackner D, Wiedmer T, Ingles-Prieto A, Barbosa B, Girardi E, Goldmann U, Gurtl B, Klavins K, Klimek C, Lindinger S, Lineiro-Retes E, Muller AC, Onstein S, Redinger G, Reil D, Sedlyarov V, Wolf G, Crawford M, Everley R, ... Steppan CM. Nat Rev Drug Discov. 2020 Jul;19(7):429-430. doi: 10.1038/d41573-020-00056-6. PubMed 32265506.
Backbone
  Vector backbone: pDONR221
  Backbone manufacturer: Thermo Fisher Scientific
  Backbone size w/o insert (bp): 2550
  Vector type: Mammalian Expression
Growth in bacteria
  Bacterial resistance: Kanamycin, 50 μg/mL
  Growth temperature: 37°C
  Growth strain: Stbl3
  Copy number: High Copy
Gene/Insert
  Gene/Insert name: SLC22A4 (alt name: OCTN1, MGC34546, DFNB60)
  Species: H. sapiens (human)
  Insert size (bp): 1653
  Entrez Gene: SLC22A4 (a.k.a. DFNB60, OCTN1)
  Cloning method: Gateway Cloning
  Sequencing primers: 5′ M13-fwd; 3′ M13-rev
Terms and licenses: Academic/Nonprofit Terms; Industry Terms
Depositor comments: For more information on the full Resolute plasmid collection, please see www.addgene.org/depositor-collections/re-solute/. Please provide your feedback on this plasmid to the RESOLUTE consortium by filling out their RESOLUTE repository feedback form: https://forms.office.com/Pages/ResponsePage.aspx?id=0e05yklzmkS7rjFGQL4N7z4feCLQvEJAmVcOCM_u885UN1JJRko0Ukg4TVQwNTZLOUxPQVJWT1NHUCQlQCN0PWcu
How to cite: pDONR221_SLC22A4 was a gift from RESOLUTE Consortium & Giulio Superti-Furga (Addgene plasmid # 131903 ; http://n2t.net/addgene:131903 ; RRID:Addgene_131903)
