>Addgene plasmid #131903 | pDONR221_SLC22A4 | depositor partial sequence | sequence record 253206 | Codon-optimized ORF of SLC22A4
ATGCGGGACTACGATGAAGTGATCGCCTTTCTGGGCGAGTGGGGCCCTTTCCAGAGACTGATCTTCTTTC
TGCTGTCTGCCAGCATCATCCCAAACGGCTTTAATGGCATGTCTGTAGTATTTCTTGCAGGAACCCCTGA
GCACAGGTGCAGAGTGCCAGACGCAGCAAACCTGAGCTCCGCCTGGAGGAACAATAGCGTGCCACTGAGG
CTGCGCGATGGCAGAGAGGTGCCCCACTCCTGTTCTCGGTATAGACTGGCCACAATCGCCAATTTTTCCG
CCCTGGGACTGGAGCCAGGAAGGGACGTGGATCTGGGACAGCTGGAGCAGGAGTCTTGCCTGGACGGCTG
GGAGTTCTCTCAGGACGTGTACCTGAGCACCGTGGTGACAGAGTGGAACCTGGTGTGCGAGGACAATTGG
AAGGTGCCCCTGACCACATCTCTGTTCTTTGTGGGCGTGCTGCTGGGCTCTTTTGTGAGCGGCCAGCTGA
GCGATCGGTTTGGCAGAAAGAACGTGCTGTTCGCCACCATGGCCGTGCAGACAGGCTTCAGCTTTCTGCA
GATCTTCAGCATCTCCTGGGAGATGTTCACCGTGCTGTTTGTGATCGTGGGCATGGGCCAGATCTCCAAT
TATGTGGTGGCCTTTATCCTGGGCACAGAGATCCTGGGCAAGTCCGTGAGGATCATCTTCTCTACCCTGG
GCGTGTGCACATTCTTTGCCGTGGGCTACATGCTGCTGCCTCTGTTCGCCTACTTCATCAGGGACTGGAG
GATGCTGCTGCTGGCCCTGACCGTGCCAGGCGTGCTGTGCGTGCCACTGTGGTGGTTTATCCCCGAGAGC
CCTAGGTGGCTGATCTCCCAGCGGAGATTCCGCGAGGCCGAGGATATCATCCAGAAGGCCGCCAAGATGA
ACAATATCGCCGTGCCTGCCGTGATCTTCGACTCCGTGGAGGAGCTGAACCCACTGAAGCAGCAGAAGGC
CTTCATCCTGGATCTGTTTAGGACCCGCAATATCGCCATCATGACAATCATGTCTCTGCTGCTGTGGATG
CTGACCTCTGTGGGCTACTTTGCCCTGAGCCTGGACGCCCCAAACCTGCACGGCGATGCCTACCTGAATT
GCTTCCTGAGCGCCCTGATCGAGATCCCCGCCTATATCACCGCCTGGCTGCTGCTGAGGACACTGCCTAG
GCGCTACATCATCGCAGCCGTGCTGTTTTGGGGAGGAGGCGTGCTGCTGTTCATCCAGCTGGTGCCCGTG
GACTACTATTTTCTGAGCATCGGCCTGGTCATGCTGGGCAAGTTCGGCATCACATCCGCCTTTTCTATGC
TGTACGTGTTCACCGCCGAGCTGTATCCTACACTGGTGAGGAACATGGCAGTGGGAGTGACCAGCACAGC
ATCCAGGGTGGGATCCATCATCGCACCATACTTCGTGTATCTGGGCGCCTACAATCGCATGCTGCCCTAT
ATCGTGATGGGCAGCCTGACCGTGCTGATCGGCATCCTGACACTGTTCTTTCCCGAGTCCCTGGGCATGA
CCCTGCCTGAGACACTGGAGCAGATGCAGAAGGTGAAGTGGTTTCGGTCCGGCAAGAAGACCAGAGATTC
TATGGAGACAGAGGAGAACCCCAAGGTGCTGATCACCGCCTTC
